Addgene plasmid #102748: S449F EPHA3 pcDNA3.1
Purpose: Expression of EPHA3 in mammalian cells
Depositing lab: Jin Chen. Depositing organization: Vanderbilt University. Publication: Effects of cancer-associated EPHA3 mutations on lung cancer. Zhuang G, Song W, Amato K, Hwang Y, Lee K, Boothby M, Ye F, Guo Y, Shyr Y, Lin L, Carbone DP, Brantley-Sieders DM, Chen J. J Natl Cancer Inst. 2012 Aug 8;104(15):1182-97. doi: 10.1093/jnci/djs297. Epub 2012 Jul 24. PubMed 22829656.
Backbone
  Vector backbone: pcDNA3.1(+)/myc-His B
  Backbone manufacturer: Invitrogen
  Vector type: Mammalian Expression
Growth in bacteria
  Bacterial resistance: Ampicillin, 100 μg/mL
  Growth temperature: 37°C
  Growth strain: DH5alpha
  Copy number: High Copy
Gene/Insert
  Gene/Insert name: EPHA3 (alt names: MEK4; TYRO4)
  Species: H. sapiens (human)
  Mutation: S449F (TCC > TTC)
  Entrez Gene: EPHA3 (a.k.a. EK4, ETK, ETK1, HEK, HEK4, TYRO4)
  Promoter: CMV
  Tag / fusion protein: myc-6xhis (C terminal on backbone)
  Cloning method: Unknown
  Sequencing primers: 5′ CMV-F
Terms and licenses: Academic/Nonprofit Terms; Industry Terms: Not Available to Industry
Depositor comments: Please note last 10 amino acids in C-terminal are omitted in these constructs. These series of EPHA3 constructs carry missense mutations found in lung and colon cancer.
How to cite: S449F EPHA3 pcDNA3.1 was a gift from Jin Chen (Addgene plasmid # 102748 ; http://n2t.net/addgene:102748 ; RRID:Addgene_102748)
