[The description below was written by a language model from this plasmid's Addgene catalogue record and pLannotate feature annotations shown in this document.]
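Description:
S449F EPHA3 pcDNA3.1 is a mammalian expression plasmid built on Invitrogen's pcDNA3.1(+)/myc-His B backbone, carrying human EPHA3, an Eph-family receptor tyrosine kinase that binds ephrin-A ligands. The coding sequence bears the missense change S449F (a TCC to TTC codon substitution). It belongs to a series of EPHA3 constructs carrying mutations found in lung and colon cancers. The depositor notes that the last ten C-terminal amino acids of EPHA3 are omitted in these constructs. According to the catalogue entry, the receptor is fused at its C terminus to the backbone's myc epitope and 6xHis tag. The automated feature table does not call the tag separately, although there is unannotated space between the end of the EPHA3 CDS and the polyadenylation signal where it would sit.

Expression is driven by the human cytomegalovirus immediate-early enhancer and promoter and terminated by the bovine growth hormone poly(A) signal. A T7 promoter lies upstream of the insert and could serve for in vitro transcription or sequencing. A second cassette, made up of the SV40 early promoter, the neomycin phosphotransferase gene and the SV40 poly(A) signal, provides G418-type selection for stable mammalian transfectants. In E. coli the roughly 8.5 kb plasmid is maintained at high copy from a ColE1/pUC-type origin with ampicillin resistance (β-lactamase), and an f1 origin is also present. Several short annotations (ble, lacI, bom and HIV-1 LTR fragments) are small partial matches typical of automated annotation rather than functional elements. The construct is intended for expressing the mutant receptor in mammalian cells, for example to compare its behaviour with that of other EPHA3 variants in the series.
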