Features (pLannotate 1.2.2; 20 found; start..end, strand, type, name):
    301..459     +  CDS            ble (fragment): BLE_KLEPN - Experimental evidence at protein level: Swiss-Prot protein existence level 1. Binding protein with a strong affinity to the bleomycin family of antibiotics. Binds to CL990; an antimitotic-antibiotic compound. From Klebsiella pneumoniae.
    454..575     +  polyA_signal   SV40 poly(A) signal: SV40 polyadenylation signal
    648..664     -  protein_bind   lac operator: The lac repressor binds to the lac operator to inhibit transcription in E. coli. This inhibition can be relieved by adding lactose or isopropyl-β-D-thiogalactopyranoside (IPTG). lac repressor encoded by lacI
    672..702     -  promoter       lac promoter: promoter for the E. coli lac operon
    717..738     -  protein_bind   CAP binding site: CAP binding activates transcription in the presence of cAMP. E. coli catabolite activator protein
    751..843     -  CDS            lacI (fragment): lac repressor; lacI; The lac repressor binds to the lac operator to inhibit transcription in E. coli. This inhibition can be relieved by adding lactose or isopropyl-β-D-thiogalactopyranoside (IPTG).
   1026..1614    -  rep_origin     ori: high-copy-number ColE1/pMB1/pBR322/pUC origin of replication
   1785..2645    -  CDS            AmpR: β-lactamase; bla; confers resistance to ampicillin, carbenicillin, and related antibiotics
   2646..2750    -  promoter       AmpR promoter: bla
   2809..2861    -  misc_feature   bom (fragment): basis of mobility region from pBR322
   3016..3395    +  enhancer       CMV enhancer: human cytomegalovirus immediate early enhancer
   3396..3599    +  promoter       CMV promoter: human cytomegalovirus (CMV) immediate early promoter
   3595..3628    +  LTR            5' LTR (truncated) (fragment): truncated 5' long terminal repeat (LTR) from HIV-1
   3644..3662    +  promoter       T7 promoter: promoter for bacteriophage T7 RNA polymerase
   3893..6811    +  CDS            EPHA3: EPHA3_HUMAN - Also known as ETK, ETK1, HEK, TYRO4. Experimental evidence at protein level: Swiss-Prot protein existence level 1. Receptor tyrosine kinase which binds promiscuously membrane- bound ephrin family ligands residing on adjacent cells, leading to contact-dependent bidirectional signaling into neighboring cells. The signaling pathway downstream of the receptor is referred to as forward signaling while the signaling pathway downstream of the ephrin ligand is referred to as reverse signaling. Highly promiscuous for ephrin-A ligands it binds preferentially EFNA5. Upon activation by EFNA5
   6915..7139    +  polyA_signal   bGH poly(A) signal: bovine growth hormone polyadenylation signal
   7143..7164    +  promoter       SV40 promoter (fragment): SV40 enhancer and early promoter
   7185..7613    +  rep_origin     f1 ori (sequence partly withheld): f1 bacteriophage origin of replication; arrow indicates direction of (+) strand synthesis
   7627..7956    +  promoter       SV40 promoter: SV40 enhancer and early promoter
   8023..275     +  CDS            neo (across the origin): KKA2_KLEPN - Also known as kan, nptII. Experimental evidence at protein level: Swiss-Prot protein existence level 1. Resistance to kanamycin, neomycin, paromomycin, ribostamycin, butirosin and gentamicin B. From Klebsiella pneumoniae.
>Addgene plasmid #102748 | S449F EPHA3 pcDNA3.1 | addgene full sequence | sequence record 198417 | Addgene NGS Result
GGCTCAAGGCGCGCATGCCCGACGGCGAGGATCTCGTCGTGACCCATGGCGATGCCTGCTTGCCGAATAT
CATGGTGGAAAATGGCCGCTTTTCTGGATTCATCGACTGTGGCCGGCTGGGTGTGGCGGACCGCTATCAG
GACATAGCGTTGGCTACCCGTGATATTGCTGAAGAGCTTGGCGGCGAATGGGCTGACCGCTTCCTCGTGC
TTTACGGTATCGCCGCTCCCGATTCGCAGCGCATCGCCTTCTATCGCCTTCTTGACGAGTTCTTCTGAGC
GGGACTCTGGGGTTCGCGAAATGACCGACCAAGCGACGCCCAACCTGCCATCACGAGATTTCGATTCCAC
CGCCGCCTTCTATGAAAGGTTGGGCTTCGGAATCGTTTTCCGGGACGCCGGCTGGATGATCCTCCAGCGC
GGGGATCTCATGCTGGAGTTCTTCGCCCACCCCAACTTGTTTATTGCAGCTTATAATGGTTACAAATAAA
GCAATAGCATCACAAATTTCACAAATAAAGCATTTTTTTCACTGCATTCTAGTTGTGGTTTGTCCAAACT
CATCAATGTATCTTATCATGTCTGTATACCGTCGACCTCTAGCTAGAGCTTGGCGTAATCATGGTCATAG
CTGTTTCCTGTGTGAAATTGTTATCCGCTCACAATTCCACACAACATACGAGCCGGAAGCATAAAGTGTA
AAGCCTGGGGTGCCTAATGAGTGAGCTAACTCACATTAATTGCGTTGCGCTCACTGCCCGCTTTCCAGTC
GGGAAACCTGTCGTGCCAGCTGCATTAATGAATCGGCCAACGCGCGGGGAGAGGCGGTTTGCGTATTGGG
CGCTCTTCCGCTTCCTCGCTCACTGACTCGCTGCGCTCGGTCGTTCGGCTGCGGCGAGCGGTATCAGCTC
ACTCAAAGGCGGTAATACGGTTATCCACAGAATCAGGGGATAACGCAGGAAAGAACATGTGAGCAAAAGG
CCAGCAAAAGGCCAGGAACCGTAAAAAGGCCGCGTTGCTGGCGTTTTTCCATAGGCTCCGCCCCCCTGAC
GAGCATCACAAAAATCGACGCTCAAGTCAGAGGTGGCGAAACCCGACAGGACTATAAAGATACCAGGCGT
TTCCCCCTGGAAGCTCCCTCGTGCGCTCTCCTGTTCCGACCCTGCCGCTTACCGGATACCTGTCCGCCTT
TCTCCCTTCGGGAAGCGTGGCGCTTTCTCATAGCTCACGCTGTAGGTATCTCAGTTCGGTGTAGGTCGTT
CGCTCCAAGCTGGGCTGTGTGCACGAACCCCCCGTTCAGCCCGACCGCTGCGCCTTATCCGGTAACTATC
GTCTTGAGTCCAACCCGGTAAGACACGACTTATCGCCACTGGCAGCAGCCACTGGTAACAGGATTAGCAG
AGCGAGGTATGTAGGCGGTGCTACAGAGTTCTTGAAGTGGTGGCCTAACTACGGCTACACTAGAAGAACA
GTATTTGGTATCTGCGCTCTGCTGAAGCCAGTTACCTTCGGAAAAAGAGTTGGTAGCTCTTGATCCGGCA
AACAAACCACCGCTGGTAGCGGTGGTTTTTTTGTTTGCAAGCAGCAGATTACGCGCAGAAAAAAAGGATC
TCAAGAAGATCCTTTGATCTTTTCTACGGGGTCTGACGCTCAGTGGAACGAAAACTCACGTTAAGGGATT
TTGGTCATGAGATTATCAAAAAGGATCTTCACCTAGATCCTTTTAAATTAAAAATGAAGTTTTAAATCAA
TCTAAAGTATATATGAGTAAACTTGGTCTGACAGTTACCAATGCTTAATCAGTGAGGCACCTATCTCAGC
GATCTGTCTATTTCGTTCATCCATAGTTGCCTGACTCCCCGTCGTGTAGATAACTACGATACGGGAGGGC
TTACCATCTGGCCCCAGTGCTGCAATGATACCGCGAGACCCACGCTCACCGGCTCCAGATTTATCAGCAA
TAAACCAGCCAGCCGGAAGGGCCGAGCGCAGAAGTGGTCCTGCAACTTTATCCGCCTCCATCCAGTCTAT
TAATTGTTGCCGGGAAGCTAGAGTAAGTAGTTCGCCAGTTAATAGTTTGCGCAACGTTGTTGCCATTGCT
ACAGGCATCGTGGTGTCACGCTCGTCGTTTGGTATGGCTTCATTCAGCTCCGGTTCCCAACGATCAAGGC
GAGTTACATGATCCCCCATGTTGTGCAAAAAAGCGGTTAGCTCCTTCGGTCCTCCGATCGTTGTCAGAAG
TAAGTTGGCCGCAGTGTTATCACTCATGGTTATGGCAGCACTGCATAATTCTCTTACTGTCATGCCATCC
GTAAGATGCTTTTCTGTGACTGGTGAGTACTCAACCAAGTCATTCTGAGAATAGTGTATGCGGCGACCGA
GTTGCTCTTGCCCGGCGTCAATACGGGATAATACCGCGCCACATAGCAGAACTTTAAAAGTGCTCATCAT
TGGAAAACGTTCTTCGGGGCGAAAACTCTCAAGGATCTTACCGCTGTTGAGATCCAGTTCGATGTAACCC
ACTCGTGCACCCAACTGATCTTCAGCATCTTTTACTTTCACCAGCGTTTCTGGGTGAGCAAAAACAGGAA
GGCAAAATGCCGCAAAAAAGGGAATAAGGGCGACACGGAAATGTTGAATACTCATACTCTTCCTTTTTCA
ATATTATTGAAGCATTTATCAGGGTTATTGTCTCATGAGCGGATACATATTTGAATGTATTTAGAAAAAT
AAACAAATAGGGGTTCCGCGCACATTTCCCCGAAAAGTGCCACCTGACGTCGACGGATCGGGAGATCTCC
CGATCCCCTATGGTGCACTCTCAGTACAATCTGCTCTGATGCCGCATAGTTAAGCCAGTATCTGCTCCCT
GCTTGTGTGTTGGAGGTCGCTGAGTAGTGCGCGAGCAAAATTTAAGCTACAACAAGGCAAGGCTTGACCG
ACAATTGCATGAAGAATCTGCTTAGGGTTAGGCGTTTTGCGCTGCTTCGCGATGTACGGGCCAGATATAC
GCGTTGACATTGATTATTGACTAGTTATTAATAGTAATCAATTACGGGGTCATTAGTTCATAGCCCATAT
ATGGAGTTCCGCGTTACATAACTTACGGTAAATGGCCCGCCTGGCTGACCGCCCAACGACCCCCGCCCAT
TGACGTCAATAATGACGTATGTTCCCATAGTAACGCCAATAGGGACTTTCCATTGACGTCAATGGGTGGA
GTATTTACGGTAAACTGCCCACTTGGCAGTACATCAAGTGTATCATATGCCAAGTACGCCCCCTATTGAC
GTCAATGACGGTAAATGGCCCGCCTGGCATTATGCCCAGTACATGACCTTATGGGACTTTCCTACTTGGC
AGTACATCTACGTATTAGTCATCGCTATTACCATGGTGATGCGGTTTTGGCAGTACATCAATGGGCGTGG
ATAGCGGTTTGACTCACGGGGATTTCCAAGTCTCCACCCCATTGACGTCAATGGGAGTTTGTTTTGGCAC
CAAAATCAACGGGACTTTCCAAAATGTCGTAACAACTCCGCCCCATTGACGCAAATGGGCGGTAGGCGTG
TACGGTGGGAGGTCTATATAAGCAGAGCTCTCTGGCTAACTAGAGAACCCACTGCTTACTGGCTTATCGA
AATTAATACGACTCACTATAGGGAGACCCAAGCTGGCTAGTTAAGCTTGGTACCGAGCTCGGATCCACTA
GTCCAGTGTGGTGGAATTCGTCGAGCTCTAGCGAGGTGACAGCGTAGAACCAGGAGTGTCAAACTTGACA
TCAGCCTGCGAGCGGAGCATGGTAACTTCTCCAGCAATCAGAGCGCTCCCCCTCACATCAGTGGCATGCT
TCATGGAGATATGCTCCTCTCACTGCCCTCTGCACCAGCAACATGGATTGTCAGCTCTCCATCCTCCTCC
TTCTCAGCTGCTCTGTTCTCGACAGCTTCGGGGAACTGATTCCGCAGCCTTCCAATGAAGTCAATCTACT
GGATTCAAAAACAATTCAAGGGGAGCTGGGCTGGATCTCTTATCCATCACATGGGTGGGAAGAGATCAGT
GGTGTGGATGAACATTACACACCCATCAGGACTTACCAGGTGTGCAATGTCATGGACCACAGTCAAAACA
ATTGGCTGAGAACAAACTGGGTCCCCAGGAACTCAGCTCAGAAGATTTATGTGGAGCTCAAGTTCACTCT
ACGAGACTGCAATAGCATTCCATTGGTTTTAGGAACTTGCAAGGAGACATTCAACCTGTACTACATGGAG
TCTGATGATGATCATGGGGTGAAATTTCGAGAGCATCAGTTTACAAAGATTGACACCATTGCAGCTGATG
AAAGTTTCACTCAAATGGATCTTGGGGACCGTATTCTGAAGCTCAACACTGAGATTAGAGAAGTAGGTCC
TGTCAACAAGAAGGGATTTTATTTGGCATTTCAAGATGTTGGTGCTTGTGTTGCCTTGGTGTCTGTGAGA
GTATACTTCAAAAAGTGCCCATTTACAGTGAAGAATCTGGCTATGTTTCCAGACACGGTACCCATGGACT
CCCAGTCCCTGGTGGAGGTTAGAGGGTCTTGTGTCAACAATTCTAAGGAGGAAGATCCTCCAAGGATGTA
CTGCAGTACAGAAGGCGAATGGCTTGTACCCATTGGCAAGTGTTCCTGCAATGCTGGCTATGAAGAAAGA
GGTTTTATGTGCCAAGCTTGTCGACCAGGTTTCTACAAGGCATTGGATGGTAATATGAAGTGTGCTAAGT
GCCCGCCTCACAGTTCTACTCAGGAAGATGGTTCAATGAACTGCAGGTGTGAGAATAATTACTTCCGGGC
AGACAAAGACCCTCCATCCATGGCTTGTACCCGACCTCCATCTTCACCAAGAAATGTTATCTCTAATATA
AACGAGACCTCAGTTATCCTGGACTGGAGTTGGCCCCTGGACACAGGAGGCCGGAAAGATGTTACCTTCA
ACATCATATGTAAAAAATGTGGGTGGAATATAAAACAGTGTGAGCCATGCAGCCCAAATGTCCGCTTCCT
CCCTCGACAGTTTGGACTCACCAACACCACGGTGACAGTGACAGACCTTCTGGCACATACTAACTACACC
TTTGAGATTGATGCCGTTAATGGGGTGTCAGAGCTGAGCTCCCCACCAAGACAGTTTGCTGCGGTCAGCA
TCACAACTAATCAGGCTGCTCCATCACCTGTCCTGACGATTAAGAAAGATCGGACCTTCAGAAATAGCAT
CTCTTTGTCCTGGCAAGAACCTGAACATCCTAATGGGATCATATTGGACTACGAGGTCAAATACTATGAA
AAGCAGGAACAAGAAACAAGTTATACCATTCTGAGGGCAAGAGGCACAAATGTTACCATCAGTAGCCTCA
AGCCTGACACTATATACGTATTCCAAATCCGAGCCCGAACAGCCGCTGGATATGGGACGAACAGCCGCAA
GTTTGAGTTTGAAACTAGTCCAGACTCTTTCTCCATCTCTGGTGAAAGTAGCCAAGTGGTCATGATCGCC
ATTTCAGCGGCAGTAGCAATTATTCTCCTCACTGTTGTCATCTATGTTTTGATTGGGAGGTTCTGTGGCT
ATAAGTCAAAACATGGGGCAGATGAAAAAAGACTTCATTTTGGCAATGGGCATTTAAAACTTCCAGGTCT
CAGGACTTATGTTGACCCACATACATATGAAGACCCTACCCAAGCTGTTCATGAGTTTGCCAAGGAATTG
GATGCCACCAACATATCCATTGATAAAGTTGTTGGAGCAGGTGAATTTGGAGAGGTGTGCAGTGGTCGCT
TAAAACTTCCTTCAAAAAAAGAGATTTCAGTGGCCATTAAGACCCTGAAAGTTGGCTACACAGAAAAGCA
GAGGAGAGACTTCCTGGGAGAAGCAAGCATTATGGGACAGTTTGACCACCCCAATATCATTCGACTGGAA
GGAGTTGTTACCAAAAGTAAGCCAGTTATGATTGTCACAGAATACATGGAGAATGGTTCCTTGGATAGTT
TCCTACGTAAACACGATGCCCAGTTTACTGTCATTCAGCTAGTGGGGATGCTTCGAGGGATAGCATCTGG
CATGAAGTACCTGTCAGACATGGGCTATGTTCACCGAGACCTCGCTGCTCGGAACATCTTGATCAACAGT
AACTTGGTGTGTAAGGTTTCTGATTTCGGACTTTCGCGTGTCCTGGAGGATGACCCAGAAGCTGCTTATA
CAACAAGAGGAGGGAAGATCCCAATCAGGTGGACATCACCAGAAGCTATAGCCTACCGCAAGTTCACGTC
AGCCAGCGATGTATGGAGTTATGGGATTGTTCTCTGGGAGGTGATGTCTTATGGAGAGAGACCATACTGG
GAGATGTCCAATCAGGATGTAATTAAAGCTGTAGATGAGGGCTATCGACTGCCACCCCCCATGGACTGCC
CAGCTGCCTTGTATCAGCTGATGCTGGACTGCTGGCAGAAAGACAGGAACAACAGACCCAAGTTTGAGCA
GATTGTTAGTATTCTGGACAAGCTTATCCGGAATCCCGGCAGCCTGAAGATCATCACCAGTGCAGCCGCA
AGGCCATCAAACCTTCTTCTGGACCAAAGCAATGTGGATATCACTACCTTCCGCACAACAGGTGACTGGC
TTAATGGTGTCTGGACAGCACACTGCAAGGAAATCTTCACGGGTGTGGAGTACAGTTCTTGTGACACAAT
AGCCAAGATTTCCACAGATGACATGAAAAAGGTTGGTGTCACCGTGGTTGGGCCACAGAAGAAGATCATC
AGTAGCATTAAAGCTCTAGAGGGCCCGCGGTTCGAACAAAAACTCATCTCAGAAGAGGATCTGAATATGC
ATACCGGTCATCATCACCATCACCATTGAGTTTAAACCCGCTGATCAGCCTCGACTGTGCCTTCTAGTTG
CCAGCCATCTGTTGTTTGCCCCTCCCCCGTGCCTTCCTTGACCCTGGAAGGTGCCACTCCCACTGTCCTT
TCCTAATAAAATGAGGAAATTGCATCGCATTGTCTGAGTAGGTGTCATTCTATTCTGGGGGGTGGGGTGG
GGCAGGACAGCAAGGGGGAGGATTGGGAAGACAATAGCAGGCATGCTGGGGATGCGGTGGGCTCTATGGC
TTCTGAGGCGGAAAGAACCAGCTGGGGCTCTAGGGGGTATCCCC
[124 nt withheld, positions 7185-7308]
C
[91 nt withheld, positions 7310-7400]
A
[49 nt withheld, positions 7402-7450]
CCTTTGACGTTGGAGTCCACGTTCTTT
[37 nt withheld, positions 7478-7514]
ACCCTATCTCGGTCTATTCTTTTGATTTATAAGGGATTTTGCCGATTTCGGCCTATTGGTTAAAAAATGA
GCTGATTTAACAAAAATTTAACGCGAATTAATTCTGTGGAATGTGTGTCAGTTAGGGTGTGGAAAGTCCC
CAGGCTCCCCAGCAGGCAGAAGTATGCAAAGCATGCATCTCAATTAGTCAGCAACCAGGTGTGGAAAGTC
CCCAGGCTCCCCAGCAGGCAGAAGTATGCAAAGCATGCATCTCAATTAGTCAGCAACCATAGTCCCGCCC
CTAACTCCGCCCATCCCGCCCCTAACTCCGCCCAGTTCCGCCCATTCTCCGCCCCATGGCTGACTAATTT
TTTTTATTTATGCAGAGGCCGAGGCCGCCTCTGCCTCTGAGCTATTCCAGAAGTAGTGAGGAGGCTTTTT
TGGAGGCCTAGGCTTTTGCAAAAAGCTCCCGGGAGCTTGTATATCCATTTTCGGATCTGATCAAGAGACA
GGATGAGGATCGTTTCGCATGATTGAACAAGATGGATTGCACGCAGGTTCTCCGGCCGCTTGGGTGGAGA
GGCTATTCGGCTATGACTGGGCACAACAGACAATCGGCTGCTCTGATGCCGCCGTGTTCCGGCTGTCAGC
GCAGGGGCGCCCGGTTCTTTTTGTCAAGACCGACCTGTCCGGTGCCCTGAATGAACTGCAGGACGAGGCA
GCGCGGCTATCGTGGCTGGCCACGACGGGCGTTCCTTGCGCAGCTGTGCTCGACGTTGTCACTGAAGCGG
GAAGGGACTGGCTGCTATTGGGCGAAGTGCCGGGGCAGGATCTCCTGTCATCTCACCTTGCTCCTGCCGA
GAAAGTATCCATCATGGCTGATGCAATGCGGCGGCTGCATACGCTTGATCCGGCTACCTGCCCATTCGAC
CACCAAGCGAAACATCGCATCGAGCGAGCACGTACTCGGATGGAAGCCGGTCTTGTCGATCAGGATGATC
TGGACGAAGAGCATCAGGGGCTCGCGCCAGCCGAACTGTTCGCCA
